>Addgene plasmid #1231 | 6972 pPROEX-HTb-SSA1 | addgene partial sequence | sequence record 16505 | 1231 with M13/pUC Reverse
CATCACGATACGATATCCCAACGACCGAAAACCTGTATTTTCAGGGCGCCATGGGATCCCATATGTCAAA
AGCTGTCGGTATTGATTTAGGTACAACATACTCGTGTGTTGCTCACTTTGCTAATGATCGTGTGGACATT
ATTGCCAACGATCAAGGTAACAGAACCACTCCATCTTTTGTCGCTTTCACTGACACTGAAAGATTGATTG
GTGATGCTGCTAAGAATCAAGCTGCTATGAATCCTTCGAATACCGTTTTCGACGCTAAGCGTTTGATCGG
TAGAAACTTCAACGACCCAGAAGTGCAGGCTGACATGAAGCACTTCCCATTCAAGTTGATCGATGTTGAC
GGTAAGCCACAAATTCAAGTTGAATTTAAGGGTGAAACCAAGAACTTTACCCCAGAACAAATCTCCTCCA
TGGTCTTGGGTAAGATGAAGGAAACTGCCGAATCTTACTTGGGTGCCAAGGTCAATGACGCTGTCGTCAC
TGTCCCAGCTTACTTCAACGATTCTCAAAGACAAGCTACCAAGGATGCTGGTACCATTGCTGGTTTGAAT
GTCTTGCGTATTATTAACGAACCTACCGCCGCTGCCATTGCTTACGGTTTGGACAAGAAGGGTAAGGAAG
AACACGTCTTGATTTTCGACTTGGGTGGTGGTACTTTCGATGTCTCTTTGTTGTCCATTGAAGACGGTAT
CTTTGAAGTTAAGGCCACCGCTGGTGACACCCATTTGGGTGGTGAAGATTTTGACAACAGATTGGTCAAC
CACTTCATCCAAGAAATTCAGAGAAAGAACAAGAAGGACTTGTCTACCAACCAAAGAGCTTTGAGAAGAT
TAAGAACCGCTTGGTGAAGAGCCCAGAGAACTTTGTCTTCCTCCGCTCAAACTTCCGTTGAAATTGACTC
TTTGTTCGAAGGTATCGATTTCTACACTTC
