[The description below was written by a language model from this plasmid's Addgene catalogue record.]
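Description:
6972 pPROEX-HTb-SSA1 is a bacterial expression plasmid built on the commercial pPROEX-HTb backbone and designed to produce recombinant Ssa1, a protein from the budding yeast Saccharomyces cerevisiae, in E. coli. It is maintained as a high-copy plasmid under ampicillin selection. The record lists a backbone size of 6688 bp without the insert. It gives no feature table, so the origin of replication, the promoter driving expression and any repressor gene are not stated. The pPROEX-HT series is generally known as an inducible E. coli expression system, but the regulatory elements in this particular construct cannot be confirmed from the information given.

The payload is the SSA1 open reading frame (systematic name YAL005C, also called YG100), which encodes a cytosolic Hsp70-family chaperone. It was inserted by restriction cloning between EheI at the 5′ end and SacI at the 3′ end, and both sites remain intact. This places the gene in frame with an N-terminal histidine tag supplied by the backbone. The tag allows purification by immobilised metal affinity chromatography, and a TEV protease cleavage site between tag and protein lets the tag be removed afterwards to leave near-native Ssa1.

The associated publication concerns the role of Hsp104 in forming and eliminating self-replicating Sup35 prion conformers. This suggests the plasmid served as a source of purified Ssa1 for in vitro biochemical studies of chaperone action on yeast prion proteins, although the record does not state this use. Part of the plasmid was derived from an earlier construct made by another researcher.
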