Addgene plasmid #1231: 6972 pPROEX-HTb-SSA1
Depositing lab: Susan Lindquist. Depositing organization: Whitehead Institute for Biomedical Research. Publication: Hsp104 catalyzes formation and elimination of self-replicating Sup35 prion conformers. Shorter J, Lindquist S. Science 2004 Jun 18;304(5678):1793-7. Epub 2004 May 20. 10.1126/science.1098007 PubMed 15155912.
Backbone
  Vector backbone: pPROEX-HTb
  Backbone manufacturer: Invitrogen
  Backbone size w/o insert (bp): 6688
  Vector type: Bacterial Expression
Growth in bacteria
  Bacterial resistance: Ampicillin, 100 μg/mL
  Growth temperature: 37°C
  Growth strain: DH5alpha
  Copy number: High Copy
Gene/Insert
  Gene/Insert name: Ssa1
  Species: S. cerevisiae (budding yeast)
  Entrez Gene: SSA1 (a.k.a. YAL005C, YG100)
  Tag / fusion protein: his tag (tev cleavable) (N terminal on backbone)
  Cloning method: Restriction Enzyme; 5′ cloning site ehe1 (not destroyed); 3′ cloning site sac1 (not destroyed)
  Sequencing primers: 5′ M13/pUC Reverse
Resource information
  A portion of this plasmid was derived from a plasmid made by: Anil Cashikar
Terms and licenses: Academic/Nonprofit Terms; Industry Terms: Not Available to Industry
How to cite: 6972 pPROEX-HTb-SSA1 was a gift from Susan Lindquist (Addgene plasmid # 1231 ; http://n2t.net/addgene:1231 ; RRID:Addgene_1231)
